Addgene plasmid #245654: pICSL13004
Purpose: Level 0 Golden Gate part Mas promoter, GGAG - CCAT
Depositing lab: Mark Youles. Depositing organization: Sainsbury Laboratory, Norwich.
Backbone
  Vector backbone: pICSL01008
  Backbone size w/o insert (bp): 2249
  Vector type: Synthetic Biology
Growth in bacteria
  Bacterial resistance: Spectinomycin, 50 μg/mL
  Growth temperature: 37°C
  Growth strain: DH5alpha
  Copy number: High Copy
Gene/Insert
  Gene/Insert name: Mas promoter
  Species: Agrobacterium tumefaciens
  Insert size (bp): 387
  Mutation: BsaI/BpiI sites removed by point-mutation
  Cloning method: Restriction Enzyme; 5′ cloning site BsaI (destroyed during cloning); 3′ cloning site BsaI (destroyed during cloning)
  Sequencing primers: 5′ TCACATGTTCTTTCCTGCG; 3′ GTCTCATGAGCGGATACATATTTGAATG
Terms and licenses: Academic/Nonprofit Terms; Industry Terms: Not Available to Industry
Depositor comments: Level 0 promoter module used for GoldenGate assemblies using the MoClo overhang syntax
How to cite: pICSL13004 was a gift from Mark Youles (Addgene plasmid # 245654 ; http://n2t.net/addgene:245654 ; RRID:Addgene_245654)
