[The description below was written by a language model from this plasmid's Addgene catalogue record and pLannotate feature annotations shown in this document.]
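Description:
pICSL13004 is a Level 0 Golden Gate (MoClo) part plasmid that carries the mannopine synthase (Mas) promoter from Agrobacterium tumefaciens as a standardised promoter module for synthetic biology assemblies. It is built in the small pICSL01008 backbone (about 2.2 kb), giving a total of roughly 2.6 kb. It replicates in E. coli from a high-copy ColE1/pUC-type origin and is selected with spectinomycin through an aadA gene, which also confers streptomycin resistance. The feature table places an AmpR (bla) promoter upstream of aadA. It also reports short fragments annotated as an integrase, a gentamicin acetyltransferase and lacI. These are only partial matches, probably remnants of the resistance cassette's origin and of the backbone, and they should not be read as functional genes.

The payload is a 387 bp insert, of which about 380 bp is annotated as the MAS promoter. Internal BsaI and BpiI recognition sites were removed by point mutation, so the part is not cut internally by the Type IIS enzymes used in Golden Gate cloning. The fragment is defined by GGAG and CCAT fusion overhangs in the MoClo syntax. These set the position and orientation in which the promoter joins neighbouring parts during a one-pot assembly of a transcription unit. The record lists the BsaI cloning sites used to insert the fragment as destroyed during cloning. The plasmid contains no coding sequence, terminator or reporter and is not an expression vector itself. It serves as a donor of a promoter part for building multi-part constructs. The record does not name a target organism or downstream application, although the Mas promoter is generally used to drive transgene expression in plants.
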