Features (pLannotate 1.2.2; 7 found; start..end, strand, type, name):
      1..589     +  rep_origin     ori: high-copy-number ColE1/pMB1/pBR322/pUC origin of replication
    772..821     +  CDS            lacI (fragment): lac repressor; lacI; The lac repressor binds to the lac operator to inhibit transcription in E. coli. This inhibition can be relieved by adding lactose or isopropyl-β-D-thiogalactopyranoside (IPTG).
    843..1223    +  promoter       MAS promoter: mannopine synthase promoter (Velten et al., 1984)
   1349..1453    +  promoter       AmpR promoter: bla
   1444..1524    -  CDS            int (fragment): INT2_ECOLX - Protein inferred from homology: Swiss-Prot protein existence level 3. Putative integrase believed to be involved in the insertion of antibiotic resistance genes into plasmids and transposons. From Escherichia coli.
   1612..1668    +  CDS            GmR (fragment): gentamycin acetyltransferase; aacC1; confers resistance to gentamycin
   1675..2463    +  CDS            aadA: S3AD_ECOLX - Experimental evidence at protein level: Swiss-Prot protein existence level 1. Mediates bacterial resistance to the antibiotics streptomycin and spectinomycin. From Escherichia coli.
>Addgene plasmid #245654 | pICSL13004 | addgene full sequence | sequence record 495477 | Addgene NGS Result
TTGAGATCCTTTTTTTCTGCGCGTAATCTGCTGCTTGCAAACAAAAAAACCACCGCTACCAGCGGTGGTT
TGTTTGCCGGATCAAGAGCTACCAACTCTTTTTCCGAAGGTAACTGGCTTCAGCAGAGCGCAGATACCAA
ATACTGTTCTTCTAGTGTAGCCGTAGTTAGGCCACCACTTCAAGAACTCTGTAGCACCGCCTACATACCT
CGCTCTGCTAATCCTGTTACCAGTGGCTGCTGCCAGTGGCGATAAGTCGTGTCTTACCGGGTTGGACTCA
AGACGATAGTTACCGGATAAGGCGCAGCGGTCGGGCTGAACGGGGGGTTCGTGCACACAGCCCAGCTTGG
AGCGAACGACCTACACCGAACTGAGATACCTACAGCGTGAGCTATGAGAAAGCGCCACGCTTCCCGAAGG
GAGAAAGGCGGACAGGTATCCGGTAAGCGGCAGGGTCGGAACAGGAGAGCGCACGAGGGAGCTTCCAGGG
GGAAACGCCTGGTATCTTTATAGTCCTGTCGGGTTTCGCCACCTCTGACTTGAGCGTCGATTTTTGTGAT
GCTCGTCAGGGGGGCGGAGCCTATGGAAAAACGCCAGCAACGCGGCCTTTTTACGGTTCCTGGCCTTTTG
CTGGCCTTTTGCTCACATGTTCTTTCCTGCGTTATCCCCTGATTCTGTGGATAACCGTATTACCGCCTTT
GAGTGAGCTGATACCGCTCGCCGCAGCCGAACGACCGAGCGCAGCGAGTCAGTGAGCGAGGAAGCGGAAG
AGCGCCCAATACGCAAACCGCCTCTCCCCGCGCGTTGGCCGATTCATTAATCACTCTGTGGTCTCAGGAG
ATTTTTCAAATCAGTGCGCAAGACGTGACGTAAGTATCCGAGTCAGTTTTTATTTTTCTACTAATTTGGT
CGTTTATTTCGGCGTGTAGGACATGGCAACCGGGCCTGAATTTCGCGGGTATTCTGTTTCTATTCCAACT
TTTTCTTGATCCGCAGCCATTAACGACTTTTGAATAGATACGCTGACACGCCAAGCCTCGCTAGTCAAAA
GTGTACCAAACAACGCTTTACAGCAAGAACGGAATGCGCGTGACGCTCGCGGTGACGCCATTTCGCCTTT
TCAGAAATGGATAAATAGCCTTGCTTCCTATTATATCTTCCCAAATTACCAATACATTACACTAGCATCT
GAATTTCATAACCAATCTCGATACACCAAATCGCCATTGAGACCACGAAGTGGCTCTTCAGTGGACGAAA
GGGCCTCGTGATACGCCTATTTTTATAGGTTAATGTCATGATAATAATGGTTTCTTAGACGTCAGGTGGC
ACTTTTCGGGGAAATGTGCGCGGAACCCCTATTTGTTTATTTTTCTAAATACATTCAAATATGTATCCGC
TCATGAGACAATAACCCTGATAAATGCTTCAATAATATTGAAAAAGGAAGAGTATGCGCTCACGCAACTG
GTCCAGAACCTTGACCGAACGCAGCGGTGGTAACGGCGCAGTGGCGGTTTTCATGGCTTGTTATGACTGT
TTTTTTTTGGGGTACAGTCTATGCCTCGGGCATCCAAGCAGCAAGCGCGTTACGCCGTGGGTCGATGTTT
GATGTTATGGAGCAGCAACGATGTTACGCAGCAGGGCAGTCGCCCTAAAACAAAGTTAAACATCATGAGG
GAAGCGGTGATCGCCGAAGTATCGACTCAACTATCAGAGGTAGTTGGCGTCATCGAGCGCCATCTCGAAC
CGACGTTGCTGGCCGTACATTTGTACGGCTCCGCAGTGGATGGCGGCCTGAAGCCACACAGCGATATTGA
TTTGCTGGTTACGGTGACCGTAAGGCTTGATGAAACAACGCGGCGAGCTTTGATCAACGACCTTTTGGAA
ACTTCGGCTTCCCCTGGAGAGAGCGAGATTCTCCGCGCTGTAGAAGTCACCATTGTTGTGCACGACGACA
TCATTCCGTGGCGTTATCCAGCTAAGCGCGAACTGCAATTTGGAGAATGGCAGCGCAATGACATTCTTGC
AGGTATCTTCGAGCCAGCCACGATCGACATTGATCTGGCTATCTTGCTGACAAAAGCAAGAGAACATAGC
GTTGCCTTGGTAGGTCCAGCGGCGGAGGAACTCTTTGATCCGGTTCCTGAACAGGATCTATTTGAGGCGC
TAAATGAAACCTTAACGCTATGGAACTCGCCGCCCGACTGGGCTGGCGATGAGCGAAATGTAGTGCTTAC
GTTGTCCCGCATTTGGTACAGCGCAGTAACCGGCAAAATCGCGCCGAAGGATGTCGCTGCCGACTGGGCA
ATGGAGCGCCTGCCGGCCCAGTATCAGCCCGTCATACTTGAAGCTAGACAGGCTTATCTTGGACAAGAAG
AAGATCGCTTGGCCTCGCGCGCAGATCAGTTGGAAGAATTTGTCCATTACGTAAAAGGCGAGATCACCAA
GGTAGTCGGCAAATAACTGTCAGACCAAGTTTACTCATATATACTTTAGATTGATTTAAAACTTCATTTT
TAATTTAAAAGGATCTAGGTGAAGATCCTTTTTGATAATCTCATGACCAAAATCCCTTAACGTGAGTTTT
CGTTCCACTGAGCGTCAGACCCCGTAGAAAAGATCAAAGGATCTTC
